>Addgene plasmid #16611 | pTRE-FDXR mut | addgene partial sequence | sequence record 23018 | 16611 with LNCX
ATCAGCTGTTTTGACTCCATAGAAGACACCGGGACCGATCCAGCCTCCGCGGGCCACCATGGTTTCGCGC
TGCTGGCGCTGGTGGGGCTGGTCGGCGTGGCCTCGGACCCGGCTGCCTCCCGCCGGGAGCACCCCGAGCT
TCTGCCACCATTTCTCCACACAGGAGAAGACCCCCCAGATCCTCAGGAGATGCTGCGCCTCCTGGGCCAC
GGAGTCGGACCGGCCGGTCGCCACCATGGTGAGCAAGGGCGAGGAGCTGTTCACCGGGGTGGTGCCCATC
CTGGTCGAGCTGGACGGCGACGTAAACGGCCACAAGTTCAGCGTGTCCGGCGAGGGCGAGGGCGATGCCA
CCTACGGCAAGCTGACCCTGAAGTTCATCTGCACCACCGGCAAGCTGCCCGTGCCCTGGCCCACCCTCGT
GACCACCCTGACCTACGGCGTGCAGTGCTTCAGCCGCTACCCCGACCACATGAAGCAGCACGACTTCTTC
AAGTCCGCCATGCCCGAAGGCTACGTCCAGGAGCGCACCATCTTCTTCAAGGACGACGGCAACTACAAGA
CCCGCGCCGAGGTGAAGTTCGAGGGCGACACCCTGGTGAACCGCATCGAGCTGAAGGGCATCGACTTCAA
GGAGGACGGCAACATCTGGANANAAAAGTTGGNTNNAAACTACNACAGCCACAACGTCTATATCATGGCC
GACAAGCAGAACAACGGCATCAAGGTGAANTTNATATACGCCACAAATCGAGAAGGCAGCGTGCAGCTCG
CCGAACACTAACAGCAAAAACCCCATCGGGAAGGCCCGTGCTGCTGCCGANANCATACTGAAACANTCGC
CTGA
