[The description below was written by a language model from this plasmid's Addgene catalogue record.]
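Description:
pTRE-FDXR mut is a mammalian expression plasmid built on the Clontech pTRE backbone (about 3.8 kb without insert), the response vector of the tetracycline-regulated expression system. In vectors of this family the insert sits downstream of a tetracycline response element joined to a minimal promoter, so transcription depends on a tetracycline-controlled transactivator supplied separately in the host cell and can be switched by tetracycline or doxycycline. The record itself does not list the promoter or other individual features, and no feature table is provided. The plasmid is maintained at high copy in E. coli under ampicillin selection. No mammalian selection marker is recorded.

The insert is a short fragment of roughly 120 bp from human FDXR (ferredoxin reductase, also known as adrenodoxin reductase). It is a deletion mutant encoding only amino acids 1–42 of the protein, fused at its C terminus to EGFP, which is recorded as a backbone-borne tag. The fragment was cloned by restriction digestion between a SacI site, which is retained, and an XbaI site, which was destroyed. The depositor refers to the author's map for further cloning details.

The resulting product is an inducible, fluorescently tagged N-terminal stub of FDXR that lacks most of the enzyme. It would most plausibly serve as a truncated control alongside a full-length FDXR construct, although the record does not state this role explicitly. The plasmid is associated with a study of how ferredoxin reductase contributes to p53-dependent, 5-fluorouracil-induced apoptosis in colorectal cancer cells.
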