Addgene plasmid #16611: pTRE-FDXR mut
Depositing lab: Bert Vogelstein. Depositing organization: Johns Hopkins University and School of Medicine. Publication: Ferredoxin reductase affects p53-dependent, 5-fluorouracil-induced apoptosis in colorectal cancer cells. Hwang PM, Bunz F, Yu J, Rago C, Chan TA, Murphy MP, Kelso GF, Smith RA, Kinzler KW, Vogelstein B. Nat Med. 2001 Oct . 7(10):1111-7. 10.1038/nm1001-1111 PubMed 11590433.
Backbone
  Vector backbone: pTRE
  Backbone manufacturer: Clontech
  Backbone size w/o insert (bp): 3800
  Vector type: Mammalian Expression
Growth in bacteria
  Bacterial resistance: Ampicillin, 100 μg/mL
  Growth temperature: 37°C
  Growth strain: DH5alpha
  Copy number: High Copy
Gene/Insert
  Gene/Insert name: FDXR (alt name: Ferrodoxin reductase)
  Species: H. sapiens (human)
  Insert size (bp): 120
  Mutation: Deletion mutant, contains aa 1-42
  Entrez Gene: FDXR (a.k.a. ADR, ADXR, ANOA)
  Tag / fusion protein: EGFP (C terminal on backbone)
  Cloning method: Restriction Enzyme; 5′ cloning site SacI (not destroyed); 3′ cloning site XbaI (destroyed during cloning)
  Sequencing primers: 5′ na
Terms and licenses: Academic/Nonprofit Terms; Industry Terms: Not Available to Industry
Depositor comments: See author's map for cloning details.
How to cite: pTRE-FDXR mut was a gift from Bert Vogelstein (Addgene plasmid # 16611 ; http://n2t.net/addgene:16611 ; RRID:Addgene_16611)
